>Addgene plasmid #188836 | Terminase_PhiV1 | addgene full sequence | sequence record 369662 | Addgene NGS Result
GAAGCGGAAGAGCGCCTGATGCGGTATTTTCTCCTTACGCATCTGTGCGGTATTTCACACCGCATATGGT
GCACTCTCAGTACAATCTGCTCTGATGCCGCATAGTTAAGCCAGTATACACTCCGCTATCGCTACGTGAC
TGGGTCATGGCTGCGCCCCGACACCCGCCAACACCCGCTGACGCGCCCTGACGGGCTTGTCTGCTCCCGG
CATCCGCTTACAGACAAGCTGTGACCGTCTCCGGGAGCTGCATGTGTCAGAGGTTTTCACCGTCATCACC
GAAACGCGCGAGGCAGCAGATCAATTCGCGCGCGAAGGCGAAGCGGCATGCATAATGTGCCTGTCAAATG
GACGAAGCAGGGATTCTGCAAACCCTATGCTACTCCGTCAAGCCGTCAATTGTCTGATTCGTTACCAATT
ATGACAACTTGACGGCTACATCATTCACTTTTTCTTCACAACCGGCACGGAACTCGCTCGGGCTGGCCCC
GGTGCATTTTTTAAATACCCGCGAGAAATAGAGTTGATCGTCAAAACCAACATTGCGACCGACGGTGGCG
ATAGGCATCCGGGTGGTGCTCAAAAGCAGCTTCGCCTGGCTGATACGTTGGTCCTCGCGCCAGCTTAAGA
CGCTAATCCCTAACTGCTGGCGGAAAAGATGTGACAGACGCGACGGCGACAAGCAAACATGCTGTGCGAC
GCTGGCGATATCAAAATTGCTGTCTGCCAGGTGATCGCTGATGTACTGACAAGCCTCGCGTACCCGATTA
TCCATCGGTGGATGGAGCGACTCGTTAATCGCTTCCATGCGCCGCAGTAACAATTGCTCAAGCAGATTTA
TCGCCAGCAGCTCCGAATAGCGCCCTTCCCCTTGCCCGGCGTTAATGATTTGCCCAAACAGGTCGCTGAA
ATGCGGCTGGTGCGCTTCATCCGGGCGAAAGAACCCCGTATTGGCAAATATTGACGGCCAGTTAAGCCAT
TCATGCCAGTAGGCGCGCGGACGAAAGTAAACCCACTGGTGATACCATTCGCGAGCCTCCGGATGACGAC
CGTAGTGATGAATCTCTCCTGGCGGGAACAGCAAAATATCACCCGGTCGGCAAACAAATTCTCGTCCCTG
ATTTTTCACCACCCCCTGACCGCGAATGGTGAGATTGAGAATATAACCTTTCATTCCCAGCGGTCGGTCG
ATAAAAAAATCGAGATAACCGTTGGCCTCAATCGGCGTTAAACCCGCCACCAGATGGGCATTAAACGAGT
ATCCCGGCAGCAGGGGATCATTTTGCGCTTCAGCCATACTTTTCATACTCCCGCCATTCAGAGAAGAAAC
CAATTGTCCATATTGCATCAGACATTGCCGTCACTGCGTCTTTTACTGGCTCTTCTCGCTAACCAAACCG
GTAACCCCGCTTATTAAAAGCATTCTGTAACAAAGCGGGACCAAAGCCATGACAAAAACGCGTAACAAAA
GTGTCTATAATCACGGCAGAAAAGTCCACATTGATTATTTGCACGGCGTCACACTTTGCTATGCCATAGC
ATTTTTATCCATAAGATTAGCGGATCCTACCTGACGCTTTTTATCGCAACTCTCTACTGTTTCTCCATAC
CCGTTTTTTGGGCTAACAGGAGGAATTAACCATGAGCCAGAGCCAAGAAGCGAAGAACGCGCTGATCATT
GCGCAGCTGAAGGGTGACTTTGTGGCGTTCCTGTTTGTTCTGTGGAAGGCGCTGAACCTGCCGAAGCCGA
CCAAATGCCAGATTGACATGGCGCGTACCCTGGCGAACGGCGATCACAAGAAATTCATCCTGCAAGCGTT
TCGTGGTATTGGCAAAAGCTTCATCACCTGCGCGTTTGTGGTTTGGGTGCTGTGGCGTGATCCGCAACTG
AAGGTGCTGATCGTTAGCGCGAGCAAAGAACGTGCGGACGCGAACAGCATTTTCATCAAGAACATCATTG
ATCTGCTGCCGTTTCTGAGCGAGCTGAAACCGCGTCCGGGTCAGCGTGACAGCGTGATTAGCTTTGATGT
GGGCCTGGCGAAGCCGGACCACAGCCCGAGCGTGAAAAGCGTTGGTATCACCGGCCAACTGACCGGTAGC
CGTGCGGATATCATTATCGCGGACGATGTTGAGGTGCCGGGTAACAGCAGCACCAGCAGCGCGCGTGAAA
AGCTGTGGACCCTGGTGACCGAGTTTGCGGCGCTGCTGAAACCGCTGCCGACCAGCCGTGTTATTTACCT
GGGTACCCCGCAGACCGAAATGACCCTGTACAAGGAACTGGAGGACAACAAAGGCTATAGCACCGTGATC
TGGCCGGCGCAATACCCGCGTAACGATGCGGAGGCGCTGTACTATGGTGATCGTCTGGCGCCGATGCTGA
AGGCGGAGTACGATGAAGGTTTTGAGCTGCTGCGTGGTCAGCCGACCGACCCGGTTCGTTTTGATATGGA
CGATCTGCGTGAACGTGAGCTGGAATACGGCAAGGCGGGCTATACCCTGCAATTTATGCTGAACCCGAAC
CTGAGCGACGCGGAAAAATATCCGCTGCGTCTGCGTGACGCGATTGTTTGCGCGGTTGATCCGGAACGTG
CGCCGCTGAGCTACCAGTGGCTGCCGAACCGTCAAAACCGTAACGAGGAACTGCCGAACGTGGGTCTGAA
AGGCGACGATATCCACGCGTTCCACACCTGCAGCAGCCGTACCGCGGAATATCAGAGCAAGATTCTGGTT
ATCGACCCGAGCGGTCGTGGCAAAGATGAAACCGGTTACGCGGTGCTGTATAGCCTGAACGGCTACATTT
ATCTGATGGAAGTTGGTGGCTTTCGTGGTGGCTACGACGATGCGACCCTGGAGAAGCTGGCGAAGAAAGC
GAAGCAGTGGAAAGTTCAAACCGTGGTTCACGAAAGCAACTTCGGTGACGGCATGTTCGGTAAAATTTTT
AGCCCGATCCTGCTGAAGCACCACAAATGCGCGCTGGAGGAAATCCGTGCGAAGGGTATGAAAGAAATGC
GTATTTGCGACACCATTGAGCCGCTGATGGGTGCGCACAAGCTGGTGATTCGTGACGAAGTTATCCGTGA
GGATTATCAGACCGCGCGTGACCTGGATGGTAAACACGATGTGCGTTACAGCGCGTTCTATCAAATGACC
CGTATGACCCGTGAGCGTGGCGCGGTTGCGCATGACGATCGTATTGACGCGATCGCGCTGGGTATCGAAT
ACCTGCGTGAGGGCATGCTGGTTGACAGCCGTGTTGGCGAGGAAGAGATGACCCTGGAATTCCTGGAGCA
CCACATGGAAAAGCAGACCATTGGTGGCGACCAAATCCACAGCTTTGACGTGGGTGGCGTTGATATTTAC
TATGAGGACGAAGATGGTGGCAGCAGCTTCATCGAGTGGTAATGCCAGGCATCAAATTAAGCAGAAGGCC
ATCCTGACGGATGGCCTTTTTGCGTTTCTACAAACTCTTTTGTTTATTTTTCTAAATACATTCAAATATG
TATCCGCTCATGAGACAATAACCCTGATAAATGCTTCAATAATATTGAAAAAGGAAGAGTATGAGTATTC
AACATTTCCGTGTCGCCCTTATTCCCTTTTTTGCGGCATTTTGCCTTCCTGTTTTTGCTCACCCAGAAAC
GCTGGTGAAAGTAAAAGATGCTGAAGATCAGTTGGGTGCACGAGTGGGTTACATCGAACTGGATCTCAAC
AGCGGTAAGATCCTTGAGAGTTTTCGCCCCGAAGAACGTTTTCCAATGATGAGCACTTTTAAAGTTCTGC
TATGTGGCGCGGTATTATCCCGTGTTGACGCCGGGCAAGAGCAACTCGGTCGCCGCATACACTATTCTCA
GAATGACTTGGTTGAGTACTCACCAGTCACAGAAAAGCATCTTACGGATGGCATGACAGTAAGAGAATTA
TGCAGTGCTGCCATAACCATGAGTGATAACACTGCGGCCAACTTACTTCTGACAACGATCGGAGGACCGA
AGGAGCTAACCGCTTTTTTGCACAACATGGGGGATCATGTAACTCGCCTTGATCGTTGGGAACCGGAGCT
GAATGAAGCCATACCAAACGACGAGCGTGACACCACGATGCCTGTAGCAATGGCAACAACGTTGCGCAAA
CTATTAACTGGCGAACTACTTACTCTAGCTTCCCGGCAACAATTAATAGACTGGATGGAGGCGGATAAAG
TTGCAGGACCACTTCTGCGCTCGGCCCTTCCGGCTGGCTGGTTTATTGCTGATAAATCTGGAGCCGGTGA
GCGTGGGTCTCGCGGTATCATTGCAGCACTGGGGCCAGATGGTAAGCCCTCCCGTATCGTAGTTATCTAC
ACGACGGGGAGTCAGGCAACTATGGATGAACGAAATAGACAGATCGCTGAGATAGGTGCCTCACTGATTA
AGCATTGGTAACTGTCAGACCAAGTTTACTCATATATACTTTAGATTGATTTAAAACTTCATTTTTAATT
TAAAAGGATCTAGGTGAAGATCCTTTTTGATAATCTCATGACCAAAATCCCTTAACGTGAGTTTTCGTTC
CACTGAGCGTCAGACCCCGTAGAAAAGATCAAAGGATCTTCTTGAGATCCTTTTTTTCTGCGCGTAATCT
GCTGCTTGCAAACAAAAAAACCACCGCTACCAGCGGTGGTTTGTTTGCCGGATCAAGAGCTACCAACTCT
TTTTCCGAAGGTAACTGGCTTCAGCAGAGCGCAGATACCAAATACTGTCCTTCTAGTGTAGCCGTAGTTA
GGCCACCACTTCAAGAACTCTGTAGCACCGCCTACATACCTCGCTCTGCTAATCCTGTTACCAGTGGCTG
CTGCCAGTGGCGATAAGTCGTGTCTTACCGGGTTGGACTCAAGACGATAGTTACCGGATAAGGCGCAGCG
GTCGGGCTGAACGGGGGGTTCGTGCACACAGCCCAGCTTGGAGCGAACGACCTACACCGAACTGAGATAC
CTACAGCGTGAGCTATGAGAAAGCGCCACGCTTCCCGAAGGGAGAAAGGCGGACAGGTATCCGGTAAGCG
GCAGGGTCGGAACAGGAGAGCGCACGAGGGAGCTTCCAGGGGGAAACGCCTGGTATCTTTATAGTCCTGT
CGGGTTTCGCCACCTCTGACTTGAGCGTCGATTTTTGTGATGCTCGTCAGGGGGGCGGAGCCTATGGAAA
AACGCCAGCAACGCGGCCTTTTTACGGTTCCTGGCCTTTTGCTGGCCTTTTGCTCACATGTTCTTTCCTG
CGTTATCCCCTGATTCTGTGGATAACCGTATTACCGCCTTTGAGTGAGCTGATACCGCTCGCCGCAGCCG
AACGACCGAGCGCAGCGAGTCAGTGAGCGAG
Features (pLannotate 1.2.2; 9 found; start..end, strand, type, name):
     15..155     -  misc_feature   bom: basis of mobility region from pBR322
    257..297     -  CDS            rop (fragment): Rop protein, which maintains plasmids at low copy number; rop
    419..1297    -  CDS            araC: L-arabinose regulatory protein; araC
   1324..1608    +  promoter       araBAD promoter: araBAD; promoter of the L-arabinose operon of E. coli; the araC regulatory gene is transcribed in the opposite direction (Guzman et al., 1995)
   1642..3399    +  CDS            TERL_BPT7: Experimental evidence at protein level: Swiss-Prot protein existence level 1. The terminase large subunit acts as an ATP driven molecular motor necessary for viral DNA translocation into empty capsids and as an endonuclease that cuts the viral genome at a unique and precise dsDNA sequence to initiate and to end a packaging reaction (By similarity). The terminase lies at a unique vertex of the procapsid and is composed of two subunits, a small terminase subunit involved in viral DNA recognition (packaging sequence), and a large terminase subunit possessing endonucleolytic and ATPase activities
   3423..3450    +  terminator     rrnB T2 terminator: transcription terminator T2 from the E. coli rrnB gene
   3469..3560    +  promoter       AmpR promoter: bla
   3561..4421    +  CDS            AmpR: β-lactamase; bla; confers resistance to ampicillin, carbenicillin, and related antibiotics
   4592..5180    +  rep_origin     ori: high-copy-number ColE1/pMB1/pBR322/pUC origin of replication
