[The description below was written by a language model from this plasmid's Addgene catalogue record and pLannotate feature annotations shown in this document.]
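Description:
Terminase_PhiV1 is a bacterial expression plasmid of about 5.35 kb built on a pBAD backbone, carrying the large terminase subunit gene of phage PhiV1 as a roughly 1.76 kb insert introduced by Gibson assembly. It replicates in E. coli from a ColE1/pMB1-type origin and is recorded as high copy. Only a short fragment of the rop gene remains, alongside the pBR322 bom (basis of mobility) region. Selection is by ampicillin, through a β-lactamase gene driven by its own bla promoter.

The terminase coding sequence sits directly downstream of the araBAD promoter, with the araC regulator encoded on the opposite strand. In this arrangement AraC holds the promoter off until L-arabinose is added, which gives tight, titratable control suited to proteins that may be toxic or that trigger a cellular response. Transcription ends at an rrnB T2 terminator just after the open reading frame. The automated annotation labels the insert by its similarity to the phage T7 large terminase, a homologue rather than the actual source. Large terminases are ATP-driven motors that translocate viral DNA into empty procapsids, and they also have endonuclease activity that cuts the genome to begin and end packaging. No epitope or purification tags are annotated, and the record does not mention any.

The stated purpose is simply to supply the PhiV1 large terminase. The associated publication concerns prokaryotic innate immunity based on recognition of conserved viral proteins, so the plasmid most plausibly serves to express this phage protein inducibly in E. coli, apart from infection, to test whether a bacterial defence system recognises it. The record does not give specific experimental details.
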