Addgene plasmid #188836: Terminase_PhiV1
Purpose: Large terminase from phage PhiV1
Depositing lab: Feng Zhang. Depositing organization: Broad Institute. Publication: Prokaryotic innate immunity through pattern recognition of conserved viral proteins. Gao LA, Wilkinson ME, Strecker J, Makarova KS, Macrae RK, Koonin EV, Zhang F. Science. 2022 Aug 12;377(6607):eabm4096. doi: 10.1126/science.abm4096. Epub 2022 Aug 12. PubMed 35951700.
Backbone
  Vector backbone: pBAD
  Backbone size w/o insert (bp): 3590
  Total vector size (bp): 5351
  Vector type: Bacterial Expression
Growth in bacteria
  Bacterial resistance: Ampicillin, 100 μg/mL
  Growth temperature: 37°C
  Growth strain: DH5alpha
  Copy number: High Copy
Gene/Insert
  Gene/Insert name: Terminase
  Insert size (bp): 1761
  GenBank ID: QLF85798.1
  Cloning method: Gibson Cloning
  Sequencing primers: 5′ N/A
Terms and licenses: Academic/Nonprofit Terms; Industry Terms: Not Available to Industry
How to cite: Terminase_PhiV1 was a gift from Feng Zhang (Addgene plasmid # 188836 ; http://n2t.net/addgene:188836 ; RRID:Addgene_188836)
